Addgene plasmid #212895: pCYP62
Purpose: Expresses the Streptomyces sp. KO-3988 LRD-modifying cytochrome P450 enzyme
Depositing lab: Christopher Voigt. Depositing organization: Massachusetts Institute of Technology. Publication: Design of a redox-proficient Escherichia coli for screening terpenoids and modifying cytochrome P450s. Lin GM, Voigt CA. Nature Catalysis. 6, 1016–1029 (2023). https://doi.org/10.1038/s41929-023-01049-5.
Backbone
  Vector backbone: pCYP
  Vector type: Bacterial Expression
Growth in bacteria
  Bacterial resistance: Kanamycin, 50 μg/mL
  Growth temperature: 37°C
  Growth strain: DH5alpha
  Copy number: High Copy
Gene/Insert
  Gene/Insert name: cytochrome P450 (alt name: Uniprot ID: Q5KSN6)
  Species: Streptomyces sp. KO-3988
  Promoter: PcymRC
  Cloning method: Unknown
Resource information
  A portion of this plasmid was derived from a plasmid made by: codon optimized and synthesized by vendors
Terms and licenses: Academic/Nonprofit Terms; Industry Terms: Not Available to Industry
How to cite: pCYP62 was a gift from Christopher Voigt (Addgene plasmid # 212895 ; http://n2t.net/addgene:212895 ; RRID:Addgene_212895)
