[The description below was written by a language model from this plasmid's Addgene catalogue record and pLannotate feature annotations shown in this document.]
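Description:
pCYP62 is a 4.6 kb bacterial expression plasmid built on the pCYP backbone for producing a cytochrome P450 from Streptomyces sp. KO-3988 in Escherichia coli. The record describes the enzyme as an "LRD-modifying" P450 but does not expand that abbreviation. The coding sequence was codon optimized and made by commercial synthesis. Selection is by kanamycin through the aph(3')-Ia aminoglycoside phosphotransferase gene. The only complete replication origin annotated is p15A, which is compatible with ColE1-type plasmids and so allows co-maintenance with other constructs. The catalogue entry lists the plasmid as high copy, whereas p15A is conventionally described as medium copy, and the record does not resolve this difference. Short fragments annotated as RSF ori, bom, tet promoter and TcR appear to be backbone remnants rather than functional elements.

Expression is driven by the PcymRC promoter, which corresponds in the feature table to two copies of the CuO operator, the binding site for the Pseudomonas putida repressor CymR. The plasmid carries its own cymR gene downstream of a fragment of the lacIq promoter, so the repressor is supplied in cis. CymR is released from its operators by cumate, which would make P450 expression inducible. A type III hammerhead ribozyme lies immediately after the operators. Such an element typically acts as a self-cleaving insulator that trims the 5' leader, so that translation is less dependent on promoter context. The P450 open reading frame itself was not annotated, but presumably occupies the unannotated stretch between the ribozyme and the cymR cassette. The associated work concerns a redox-proficient E. coli used to screen terpenoids and the P450s that modify them, and this plasmid appears to be one member of that enzyme collection.
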