Features (pLannotate 1.2.2; 12 found; start..end, strand, type, name):
     28..54      +  misc_feature   bom (fragment): basis of mobility region from pBR322
    153..208     -  rep_origin     RSF ori (fragment): Plasmids containing the RSF 1030 origin of replication can be propagated in E. coli cells that contain additional plasmids with compatible origins.
    296..841     -  rep_origin     p15A ori: Plasmids containing the medium-copy-number p15A origin of replication can be propagated in E. coli cells that contain a second plasmid with the ColE1 origin.
    930..1745    -  CDS            KanR: aminoglycoside phosphotransferase; aph(3')-Ia; confers resistance to kanamycin in bacteria or G418 (Geneticin®) in eukaryotes
   1922..1949    +  protein_bind   CuO: CymR-binding P2 operator sequence from the p-cmt operon of Pseudomonas putida (Mullick et al., 2006) CymR
   1980..2007    +  protein_bind   CuO: CymR-binding P2 operator sequence from the p-cmt operon of Pseudomonas putida (Mullick et al., 2006) CymR
   2011..2066    +  ncRNA          Hammerhead 3: Accession: RF00008 - Hammerhead ribozyme (type III)
   3630..3703    +  promoter       lacIq promoter (fragment): lacI (mutant); In the lacIq allele, a single base change in the promoter boosts expression of the lacI gene about 10-fold.
   3704..4312    +  CDS            cymR: CYMR_PSEPU - Experimental evidence at transcript level: Swiss-Prot protein existence level 2. Involved in the repression of the cym and cmt operons which are responsible of the p-cymene degradation. From Pseudomonas putida (Arthrobacter siderocapsulatus).
   4417..4435    -  promoter       tet promoter (fragment): E. coli promoter for tetracycline efflux protein gene
   4445..4565    +  CDS            TcR (fragment): tetracycline efflux protein; tet; confers resistance to tetracycline
   4584..11      -  rep_origin     RSF ori (fragment) (across the origin): Plasmids containing the RSF 1030 origin of replication can be propagated in E. coli cells that contain additional plasmids with compatible origins.
>Addgene plasmid #212895 | pCYP62 | addgene full sequence | sequence record 423602 | Addgene NGS Result
ACTGACTCGCTGCACGAGGCAGACCTCAGCGCTAGCGGAGTGTATACTGGCTTACTATGTTGGCACTGAT
GAGGGTGTCAGTGAAGTGCTTCATGTGGCAGGAGAAAAAAGGCTGCACCGGTGCGTCAGCAGAATATGTG
ATACAGGATATATTCCGCTTCCTCGCTCACTGACTCGCTACGCTCGGTCGTTCGACTGCGGCGAGCGGAA
ATGGCTTACGAACGGGGCGGAGATTTCCTGGAAGATGCCAGGAAGATACTTAACAGGGAAGTGAGAGGGC
CGCGGCAAAGCCGTTTTTCCATAGGCTCCGCCCCCCTGACAAGCATCACGAAATCTGACGCTCAAATCAG
TGGTGGCGAAACCCGACAGGACTATAAAGATACCAGGCGTTTCCCCCTGGCGGCTCCCTCGTGCGCTCTC
CTGTTCCTGCCTTTCGGTTTACCGGTGTCATTCCGCTGTTATGGCCGCGTTTGTCTCATTCCACGCCTGA
CACTCAGTTCCGGGTAGGCAGTTCGCTCCAAGCTGGACTGTATGCACGAACCCCCCGTTCAGTCCGACCG
CTGCGCCTTATCCGGTAACTATCGTCTTGAGTCCAACCCGGAAAGACATGCAAAAGCACCACTGGCAGCA
GCCACTGGTAATTGATTTAGAGGAGTTAGTCTTGAAGTCATGCGCCGGTTAAGGCTAAACTGAAAGGACA
AGTTTTGGTGACTGCGCTCCTCCAAGCCAGTTACCTCGGTTCAAAGAGTTGGTAGCTCAGAGAACCTTCG
AAAAACCGCCCTGCAAGGCGGTTTTTTCGTTTTCAGAGCAAGAGATTACGCGCAGACCAAAACGATCTCA
AGAAGATCATCTTATTAAGGGGTCTGACGCTCAGTGGAACGAAAAATCAATCTAAAGTATATATGAGTAA
ACTTGGTCTGACAGTTACCTTAGAAAAACTCATCGAGCATCAAATGAAACTGCAATTTATTCATATCAGG
ATTATCAATACCATATTTTTGAAAAAGCCGTTTCTGTAATGAAGGAGAAAACTCACCGAGGCAGTTCCAT
AGGATGGCAAGATCCTGGTATCGGTCTGCGATTCCGACTCGTCCAACATCAATACAACCTATTAATTTCC
CCTCGTCAAAAATAAGGTTATCAAGTGAGAAATCACCATGAGTGACGACTGAATCCGGTGAGAATGGCAA
AAGCTTATGCATTTCTTTCCAGACTTGTTCAACAGGCCAGCCATTACGCTCGTCATCAAAATCACTCGCA
TCAACCAAACCGTTATTCATTCGTGATTGCGCCTGAGCGAGACGAAATACGCGATCGCTGTTAAAAGGAC
AATTACAAACAGGAATCGAATGCAACCGGCGCAGGAACACTGCCAGCGCATCAACAATATTTTCACCTGA
ATCAGGATATTCTTCTAATACCTGGAATGCTGTTTTCCCGGGGATCGCAGTGGTGAGTAACCATGCATCA
TCAGGAGTACGGATAAAATGCTTGATGGTCGGAAGAGGCATAAATTCCGTCAGCCAGTTTAGTCTGACCA
TCTCATCTGTAACATCATTGGCAACGCTACCTTTGCCATGTTTCAGAAACAACTCTGGCGCATCGGGCTT
CCCATACAATCGATAGATTGTCGCACCTGATTGCCCGACATTATCGCGAGCCCATTTATACCCATATAAA
TCAGCATCCATGTTGGAATTTAATCGCGGCCTGGAGCAAGACGTTTCCCGTTGAATATGGCTCATAACAC
CCCTTGTATTACTGTTTATGTAAGCAGACAGTTTTATTGTTCATGATGATATATTTTTATCTTGTGCAAT
GTACATCAGAGATTTTGAGACACAACCAATTATTGAAGGCCTCCCTAACGGGGGGCCTTTTTTTGTTTCT
GGTCTCCCAAGCGCTTAACGATCGTTGGCTGAACAAACAGACAATCTGGTCTGTTTGTATTATGGAAAAT
TTTTCTGTATAATAGATTCAACAAACAGACAATCTGGTCTGTTTGTATTATCAGCGGTCAACGCATGTGC
TTTGCGTTCTGATGAGACAGTGATGTCGAAACCGCCTCTACAAATAATTTTGTTTAGGAGGAAGACCACT
AAGGAGGAGATAATGCCAGAACTGCCAGCAATCCGCCGTGCCCCTAGACGTCTGCCTTTGGCCGGGCACG
CTGTTCCATTACTGGTCCAACCGTTGGAGTTTCTCAAATCTCTGCCGGCCTTAGGTGACATGGTTCGTGT
GCGTATGGGACCGGACGATGCGTATGTTCCTTGTGATCCTGCTCTGTTCCGTCAAATTCTCAAAGACACC
AGACTCTATGACAAAGGTGGCCTGTTTTATGATCGCGGGCGTGAGGCAGTCGGGAATGGTCTGGTTACCT
CGCGGTGGGCTGACCATCGCCGCCAGCGTCCCCTGATGCAACCGTCCTTCGACCACCGTCATATCGGGCA
TTATGCAGAACTGATGGCAGATGAAACCGAAGCATTAATGCGGTCCTGGCGTAGTGGCGAAGTGGTGGAT
GTGGATAAAGCAATGGCCCGGCTCACGTTACGCATTACTACCCGTAGTCTGTTTTCTGTGCCCGCCGATC
ATACTCTGGTCGCGCAAGTCGAAAAGTGGCTGCCCATCCTGATGGACGGATTCTTCCGCCGCATGTTTGT
CCCAGCGCGTGTATTATCCCTGGTCCCTGGTAAAATGAACCGTCAGTATCCGCCTCCGATTGCCGAAATG
CGTAAATTGACCGAGGAGATTATCGATGAAGTACGTCGTAAGAAGGACGAAGATCCGGGCCTGTTGGCGG
GACTGATGAATGCACGCGATGAAACGACCGGCGCGCCGTTGGGTACTCAGGAGATTTTTGACCAAGTCCT
CATTTTGCTGATCGCAGGTAGCGAAACGACCGCGACGGCCCTGGCCTTTACCTTTCACCTCCTGGGGGCC
CATCCAGAAATTGGGGCACGTTTACGTGAAGAAGTTGACGGAGCATTGGGTGGCCGCACCCCTCGGTTTG
AGGATCTGTCTGGTCTGACCTTTACACGTCAGGTTCTGATGGAAAGCCTCCGTCTGTACCCACCAGCATG
GATGTTCACCCGTTCTACCACCACGGCATGCGAGCTGGGCGGCCACGCTTTTCCGGAGGGCACCACGTTT
TTGCTCAGTCCATATATCCTGCAGCATGATCCGGAACTCTTTCCGCGCCCGGAACGTTTCGATCCTGATC
GCTGGCGCCCAGGTGCGATGTCTGACGTCGCCCGACGTAGTGTTTTGCCGTTCGGGGCGGGTGGGCGCAA
ATGTATTGGTGATCAGTTTGCGCTCAACGAAGCCATGTTAGCAGTGGCCGCGATCGCTGGCCGCTGGAAT
CTCACTCCGGTGGGAGATAGACCCATTCGCCCTATTGCTCGCGCCACATTGAAAACTGGTCCACTGCCAA
TGCGACTGCAGGAACGCCCGCACGAACCGGTTCGTAATGCGACTACCACTGACCTCCGCGACCAGCGGTA
ATAAGGATGAGCTCTACAAATAAGCAGAGGTGGTTGTGTTGCGAAAAAAAAAAAAAAACACCCTAACGGG
TGTTTTTTTTTTTTTGGTGTCCCCACGTGTGGCGCTGGAGACCGTCCAATGGCGGCGCGCCATCGAATGG
TGCAAAACCTTTCGCGGTATGGCATGATAGCGCCCGGAAGAGAGTCAATTCAGGGTGGTGAATATGAGCC
CGAAACGTCGTACCCAGGCAGAACGTGCAATGGAAACCCAGGGTAAACTGATTGCAGCAGCACTGGGTGT
TCTGCGTGAAAAAGGTTATGCAGGTTTTCGTATTGCAGATGTTCCGGGTGCAGCCGGTGTTAGCCGTGGT
GCACAGAGCCATCATTTTCCGACCAAACTGGAACTGCTGCTGGCAACCTTTGAATGGCTGTATGAGCAGA
TTACCGAACGTAGCCGTGCACGTCTGGCAAAACTGAAACCGGAAGATGATGTTATTCAGCAGATGCTGGA
TGATGCAGCAGATTTTTTTCTGGATGATGATTTTAGCATCGGCCTGGATCTGATTGTTGCAGCAGATCGT
GATCCGGCACTGCGTGAAGGTATTCTGCGTACCGTTGAACGTAATCGTTTTGTTGTTGAAGATATGTGGC
TGGGTGTGCTGGTGAGCCGTGGTCTGAGCCGTGATGATGCCGAAGATATTCTGTGGCTGATTTTTAACAG
CGTTCGTGGTCTGACAGTTCGTAGCCTGTGGCAGAAAGATAAAGAACGTTTTGAACGTGTGCGTAATAGC
ACCCTGGAAATTGCACGTGAACGTTATGCAAAATTCAAACGTTGATAAGGATCCTAATTGGTAACGAATC
AGACAATTGACGGCTCGAGGGAGTAGCATAGGGTTTGCAGAATCCCTGCTTCGTCCATTTGACAGGCACA
TTATGCATCGATGATAAGCTGTCAAACATGAGCAGATCCTCTACGCCGGACGCATCGTGGCCGGCATCAC
CGGCGCCACAGGTGCGGTTGCTGGCGCCTATATCGCCGACATCACCGATGGGGAAGATCGGGCTCGCCAC
TTCGGGCTCATGAGCAAATATTTTATCTGAGGTGCTTCCTCGCTC
